Addgene plasmid #65857: JW771
Purpose: (Empty Backbone) BiFC empty vector
Depositing lab: Detlef Weigel. Publication: Negative regulation of anthocyanin biosynthesis in Arabidopsis by a miR156-targeted SPL transcription factor. Gou JY, Felippes FF, Liu CJ, Weigel D, Wang JW. Plant Cell. 2011 Apr;23(4):1512-22. doi: 10.1105/tpc.111.084525. Epub 2011 Apr 12. PubMed 21487097.
Backbone
  Vector backbone: pCAMBIA2300
  Modifications to backbone: 35S-LUC-N
  Promoter: 35S
  Tag / fusion protein: N-terminal domain Firefly
Growth in bacteria
  Bacterial resistance: Kanamycin, 50 μg/mL
  Growth temperature: 37°C
  Growth strain: DH5alpha
  Copy number: Unknown
Terms and licenses: Academic/Nonprofit Terms; Industry Terms: Not Available to Industry
How to cite: JW771 was a gift from Detlef Weigel (Addgene plasmid # 65857)
