[The description below was written by a language model from this plasmid's Addgene catalogue record and pLannotate feature annotations shown in this document.]
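Description:
JW771 is an empty plant binary vector built on pCAMBIA2300 for split-luciferase protein–protein interaction assays; the catalogue labels it a BiFC vector, although the reporter half it carries is the N-terminal domain of firefly luciferase ("35S-LUC-N") rather than a fluorescent protein fragment. The 11.1 kb plasmid replicates in E. coli from a ColE1/pBR322-type origin, with the bom mobilisation region and a remnant of rop, and in Agrobacterium through the pVS1 replicon (oriV, RepA and the StaA stability protein). Bacterial selection is by kanamycin via the aphA-3 gene on the backbone.

Between the nopaline-type left and right T-DNA borders there are two plant cassettes. Next to the left border, an nptII gene driven by a promoter annotated as NOS and terminated by the CaMV poly(A) signal provides kanamycin selection of transformed plant tissue. The payload cassette consists of the constitutive CaMV 35S promoter, a short stretch annotated as a partial FLAG epitope match, a partial firefly luciferase (luc+) coding region of about 1.25 kb that corresponds to the N-terminal luciferase fragment, and the pea rbcS-E9 terminator. Remnants of the lac promoter/operator and lacZα from the original pCAMBIA cloning region flank this cassette.

No gene of interest is present. The user clones a candidate coding sequence in frame with the luciferase fragment, though the record does not state the cloning sites or the intended orientation of the fusion. When co-expressed with a partner fused to the complementary C-terminal luciferase half from a separate vector, interaction reconstitutes luciferase activity. The T-DNA borders and pVS1 replicon indicate Agrobacterium-mediated delivery into plant cells.
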