Features (pLannotate 1.2.2; 22 found; start..end, strand, type, name):
    239..278     +  CDS            rop (fragment): Rop protein, which maintains plasmids at low copy number; rop
    380..520     +  misc_feature   bom: basis of mobility region from pBR322
    706..1294    -  rep_origin     ori: high-copy-number ColE1/pMB1/pBR322/pUC origin of replication
   1381..2175    -  CDS            KanR: aminoglycoside phosphotransferase; aphA-3; confers resistance to kanamycin
   2600..2624    +  misc_feature   LB T-DNA repeat: left border repeat from nopaline C58 T-DNA
   2702..2876    -  polyA_signal   CaMV poly(A) signal: cauliflower mosaic virus polyadenylation signal
   2933..3725    -  CDS            NeoR/KanR (fragment): aminoglycoside phosphotransferase from Tn5; aph(3')-II (or nptII); confers resistance to neomycin, kanamycin, and G418 (Geneticin®)
   3761..3944    -  promoter       NOS promoter: nopaline synthase promoter NOS promoter
   4085..4173    +  CDS            lacI (fragment): lac repressor; lacI; The lac repressor binds to the lac operator to inhibit transcription in E. coli. This inhibition can be relieved by adding lactose or isopropyl-β-D-thiogalactopyranoside (IPTG).
   4186..4207    +  protein_bind   CAP binding site: CAP binding activates transcription in the presence of cAMP. E. coli catabolite activator protein
   4222..4252    +  promoter       lac promoter: promoter for the E. coli lac operon
   4256..4278    +  protein_bind   lac operator (fragment): The lac repressor binds to the lac operator to inhibit transcription in E. coli. This inhibition can be relieved by adding lactose or isopropyl-β-D-thiogalactopyranoside (IPTG). lac repressor encoded by lacI
   4810..5151    +  promoter       CaMV 35S promoter: strong constitutive promoter from cauliflower mosaic virus
   5189..5214    +  CDS            5xFLAG (fragment): five tandem FLAG® epitope tags
   5308..6554    +  CDS            luciferase (fragment): firefly luciferase; luc+; enhanced luc+ version of the luciferase gene
   6562..7203    +  terminator     E9 terminator: terminator and polyadenylation signal from the pea rbcS-E9 gene
   7210..7364    +  CDS            lacZα (fragment): LacZα fragment of β-galactosidase; lacZ fragment
   7430..7454    +  misc_feature   RB T-DNA repeat: right border repeat from nopaline C58 T-DNA
   7793..8194    +  CDS            Y4CG_SINFN (fragment): Protein inferred from homology: Swiss-Prot protein existence level 3. From Sinorhizobium fredii (strain NBRC 101917 / NGR234).
   8754..9383    +  CDS            pVS1 StaA: stability protein from the Pseudomonas plasmid pVS1 (Heeb et al., 2000)
   9816..10884   +  CDS            pVS1 RepA (fragment): replication protein from the Pseudomonas plasmid pVS1 (Heeb et al., 2000)
  10950..36      +  rep_origin     pVS1 oriV (across the origin): origin of replication for the Pseudomonas plasmid pVS1 (Heeb et al., 2000)
>Addgene plasmid #65857 | JW771 | depositor full sequence | sequence record 112042 | JW771 sequence 11108 bps
TATTAAAACTCTTAAAACCCGCCTGGCCTGTGCATAACTGTCTGGCCAGCGCACAGCCGAAGAGCTGCAA
AAAGCGCCTACCCTTCGGTCGCTGCGCTCCCTACGCCCCGCCGCTTCGCGTCGGCCTATCGCGGCCGCTG
GCCGCTCAAAAATGGCTGGCCTACGGCCAGGCAATCTACCAGGGCGCGGACAAGCCGCGCCGTCGCCACT
CGACCGCCGGCGCCCACATCAAGGCACCCTGCCTCGCGCGTTTCGGTGATGACGGTGAAAACCTCTGACA
CATGCAGCTCCCGGAGACGGTCACAGCTTGTCTGTAAGCGGATGCCGGGAGCAGACAAGCCCGTCAGGGC
GCGTCAGCGGGTGTTGGCGGGTGTCGGGGCGCAGCCATGACCCAGTCACGTAGCGATAGCGGAGTGTATA
CTGGCTTAACTATGCGGCATCAGAGCAGATTGTACTGAGAGTGCACCATATGCGGTGTGAAATACCGCAC
AGATGCGTAAGGAGAAAATACCGCATCAGGCGCTCTTCCGCTTCCTCGCTCACTGACTCGCTGCGCTCGG
TCGTTCGGCTGCGGCGAGCGGTATCAGCTCACTCAAAGGCGGTAATACGGTTATCCACAGAATCAGGGGA
TAACGCAGGAAAGAACATGTGAGCAAAAGGCCAGCAAAAGGCCAGGAACCGTAAAAAGGCCGCGTTGCTG
GCGTTTTTCCATAGGCTCCGCCCCCCTGACGAGCATCACAAAAATCGACGCTCAAGTCAGAGGTGGCGAA
ACCCGACAGGACTATAAAGATACCAGGCGTTTCCCCCTGGAAGCTCCCTCGTGCGCTCTCCTGTTCCGAC
CCTGCCGCTTACCGGATACCTGTCCGCCTTTCTCCCTTCGGGAAGCGTGGCGCTTTCTCATAGCTCACGC
TGTAGGTATCTCAGTTCGGTGTAGGTCGTTCGCTCCAAGCTGGGCTGTGTGCACGAACCCCCCGTTCAGC
CCGACCGCTGCGCCTTATCCGGTAACTATCGTCTTGAGTCCAACCCGGTAAGACACGACTTATCGCCACT
GGCAGCAGCCACTGGTAACAGGATTAGCAGAGCGAGGTATGTAGGCGGTGCTACAGAGTTCTTGAAGTGG
TGGCCTAACTACGGCTACACTAGAAGGACAGTATTTGGTATCTGCGCTCTGCTGAAGCCAGTTACCTTCG
GAAAAAGAGTTGGTAGCTCTTGATCCGGCAAACAAACCACCGCTGGTAGCGGTGGTTTTTTTGTTTGCAA
GCAGCAGATTACGCGCAGAAAAAAAGGATCTCAAGAAGATCCTTTGATCTTTTCTACGGGGTCTGACGCT
CAGTGGAACGAAAACTCACGTTAAGGGATTTTGGTCATGCATTCTAGGTACTAAAACAATTCATCCAGTA
AAATATAATATTTTATTTTCTCCCAATCAGGCTTGATCCCCAGTAAGTCAAAAAATAGCTCGACATACTG
TTCTTCCCCGATATCCTCCCTGATCGACCGGACGCAGAAGGCAATGTCATACCACTTGTCCGCCCTGCCG
CTTCTCCCAAGATCAATAAAGCCACTTACTTTGCCATCTTTCACAAAGATGTTGCTGTCTCCCAGGTCGC
CGTGGGAAAAGACAAGTTCCTCTTCGGGCTTTTCCGTCTTTAAAAAATCATACAGCTCGCGCGGATCTTT
AAATGGAGTGTCTTCTTCCCAGTTTTCGCAATCCACATCGGCCAGATCGTTATTCAGTAAGTAATCCAAT
TCGGCTAAGCGGCTGTCTAAGCTATTCGTATAGGGACAATCCGATATGTCGATGGAGTGAAAGAGCCTGA
TGCACTCCGCATACAGCTCGATAATCTTTTCAGGGCTTTGTTCATCTTCATACTCTTCCGAGCAAAGGAC
GCCATCGGCCTCACTCATGAGCAGATTGCTCCAGCCATCATGCCGTTCAAAGTGCAGGACCTTTGGAACA
GGCAGCTTTCCTTCCAGCCATAGCATCATGTCCTTTTCCCGTTCCACATCATAGGTGGTCCCTTTATACC
GGCTGTCCGTCATTTTTAAATATAGGTTTTCATTTTCTCCCACCAGCTTATATACCTTAGCAGGAGACAT
TCCTTCCGTATCTTTTACGCAGCGGTATTTTTCGATCAGTTTTTTCAATTCCGGTGATATTCTCATTTTA
GCCATTTATTATTTCCTTCCTCTTTTCTACAGTATTTAAAGATACCCCAAGAAGCTAATTATAACAAGAC
GAACTCCAATTCACTGTTCCTTGCATTCTAAAACCTTAAATACCAGAAAACAGCTTTTTCAAAGTTGTTT
TCAAAGTTGGCGTATAACATAGTATCGACGGAGCCGATTTTGAAACCGCGGTGATCACAGGCAGCAACGC
TCTGTCATCGTTACAATCAACATGCTACCCTCCGCGAGATCATCCGTGTTTCAAACCCGGCAGCTTAGTT
GCCGTTCTTCCGAATAGCATCGGTAACATGAGCAAAGTCTGCCGCCTTACAACGGCTCTCCCGCTGACGC
CGTCCCGGACTGATGGGCTGCCTGTATCGAGTGGTGATTTTGTGCCGAGCTGCCGGTCGGGGAGCTGTTG
GCTGGCTGGTGGCAGGATATATTGTGGTGTAAACAAATTGACGCTTAGACAACTTAATAACACATTGCGG
ACGTTTTTAATGTACTGAATTAACGCCGAATTAATTCGGGGGATCTGGATTTTAGTACTGGATTTTGGTT
TTAGGAATTAGAAATTTTATTGATAGAAGTATTTTACAAATACAAATACATACTAAGGGTTTCTTATATG
CTCAACACATGAGCGAAACCCTATAGGAACCCTAATTCCCTTATCTGGGAACTACTCACACATTATTATG
GAGAAACTCGAGCTTGTCGATCGACTCTAGCTAGAGGATCGATCCGAACCCCAGAGTCCCGCTCAGAAGA
ACTCGTCAAGAAGGCGATAGAAGGCGATGCGCTGCGAATCGGGAGCGGCGATACCGTAAAGCACGAGGAA
GCGGTCAGCCCATTCGCCGCCAAGCTCTTCAGCAATATCACGGGTAGCCAACGCTATGTCCTGATAGCGG
TCCGCCACACCCAGCCGGCCACAGTCGATGAATCCAGAAAAGCGGCCATTTTCCACCATGATATTCGGCA
AGCAGGCATCGCCATGTGTCACGACGAGATCCTCGCCGTCGGGCATGCGCGCCTTGAGCCTGGCGAACAG
TTCGGCTGGCGCGAGCCCCTGATGCTCTTCGTCCAGATCATCCTGATCGACAAGACCGGCTTCCATCCGA
GTACGTGCTCGCTCGATGCGATGTTTCGCTTGGTGGTCGAATGGGCAGGTAGCCGGATCAAGCGTATGCA
GCCGCCGCATTGCATCAGCCATGATGGATACTTTCTCGGCAGGAGCAAGGTGAGATGACAGGAGATCCTG
CCCCGGCACTTCGCCCAATAGCAGCCAGTCCCTTCCCGCTTCAGTGACAACGTCGAGCACAGCTGCGCAA
GGAACGCCCGTCGTGGCCAGCCACGATAGCCGCGCTGCCTCGTCCTGGAGTTCATTCAGGGCACCGGACA
GGTCGGTCTTGACAAAAAGAACCGGGCGCCCCTGCGCTGACAGCCGGAACACGGCGGCATCAGAGCAGCC
GATTGTCTGTTGTGCCCAGTCATAGCCGAATAGCCTCTCCACCCAAGCGGCCGGAGAACCTGCGTGCAAT
CCATCTTGTTCAATCCCCATGGTCGATCGACAGATCTGCGAAAGCTCGAGTGCAGATTATTTGGATTGAG
AGTGAATATGAGACTCTAATTGGATACCGAGGGGAATTTATGGAACGTCAGTGGAGCATTTTTGACAAGA
AATATTTGCTAGCTGATAGTGACCTTAGGCGACTTTTGAACGCGCAATAATGGTTTCTGACGTATGTGCT
TAGCTCATTAAACTCCAGAAACCCGCGGCTGAGTGGCTCCTTCAACGTTGCGGTTCTGTCAGTTCCAAAC
GTAAAACGGCTTGTCCCGCGTCATCGGCGGGGGTCATAACGTGACTCCCTTAATTCTCCGCTCATGATCC
CACCATGTTGGCAAGCTGCTCTAGCCAATACGCAAACCGCCTCTCCCCGCGCGTTGGCCGATTCATTAAT
GCAGCTGGCACGACAGGTTTCCCGACTGGAAAGCGGGCAGTGAGCGCAACGCAATTAATGTGAGTTAGCT
CACTCATTAGGCACCCCAGGCTTTACACTTTATGCTTCCGGCTCGTATGTTGTGTGGAATTGTGAGCGGA
TAACAATTTCACACAGGAAACAGCTATGACCATGATTACGAATTCGGTCCCCAGATTAGCCTTTTCAATT
TCAGAAAGAATGCTAACCCACAGATGGTTAGAGAGGCTTACGCAGCAGGTCTCATCAAGACGATCTACCC
GAGCAATAATCTCCAGGAAATCAAATACCTTCCCAAGAAGGTTAAAGATGCAGTCAAAAGATTCAGGACT
AACTGCATCAAGAACACAGAGAAAGATATATTTCTCAAGATCAGAAGTACTATTCCAGTATGGACGATTC
AAGGCTTGCTTCACAAACCAAGGCAAGTAATAGAGATTGGAGTCTCTAAAAAGGTAGTTCCCACTGAATC
AAAGGCCATGGAGTCAAAGATTCAAATAGAGGACCTAACAGAACTCGCCGTAAAGACTGGCGAACAGTTC
ATACAGAGTCTCTTACGACTCAATGACAAGAAGAAAATCTTCGTCAACATGGTGGAGCACGACACACTTG
TCTACTCCAAAAATATCAAAGATACAGTCTCAGAAGACCAAAGGGCAATTGAGACTTTTCAACAAAGGGT
AATATCCGGAAACCTCCTCGGATTCCATTGCCCAGCTATCTGTCACTTTATTGTGAAGATAGTGGAAAAG
GAAGGTGGCTCCTACAAATGCCATCATTGCGATAAAGGAAAGGCCATCGTTGAAGATGCCTCTGCCGACA
GTGGTCCCAAAGATGGACCCCCACCCACGAGGAGCATCGTGGAAAAAGAAGACGTTCCAACCACGTCTTC
AAAGCAAGTGGATTGATGTGATATCTCCACTGACGTAAGGGATGACGCACAATCCCACTATCCTTCGCAA
GACCCTTCCTCTATATAAGGAAGTTCATTTCATTTGGAGAGAACACGGGGGACGAGCTCGGTACCCGGGA
TCCAACAAATGGACTACAAGGACGACGACGACAAATTAATTAACTGGTCTCACCCACAGTTCGAGAAGCT
CGAGTAGTCGACCAGATCTCGTACGCGTCCCGGGGCGGTGGCTCATCTGGCGGAGGTGAAGACGCCAAAA
ACATAAAGAAAGGCCCGGCGCCATTCTATCCGCTGGAAGATGGAACCGCTGGAGAGCAACTGCATAAGGC
TATGAAGAGATACGCCCTGGTTCCTGGAACAATTGCTTTTACAGATGCACATATCGAGGTGGACATCACT
TACGCTGAGTACTTCGAAATGTCCGTTCGGTTGGCAGAAGCTATGAAACGATATGGGCTGAATACAAATC
ACAGAATCGTCGTATGCAGTGAAAACTCTCTTCAATTCTTTATGCCGGTGTTGGGCGCGTTATTTATCGG
AGTTGCAGTTGCGCCCGCGAACGACATTTATAATGAACGTGAATTGCTCAACAGTATGGGCATTTCGCAG
CCTACCGTGGTGTTCGTTTCCAAAAAGGGGTTGCAAAAAATTTTGAACGTGCAAAAAAAGCTCCCAATCA
TCCAAAAAATTATTATCATGGATTCTAAAACGGATTACCAGGGATTTCAGTCGATGTACACGTTCGTCAC
ATCTCATCTACCTCCCGGTTTTAATGAATACGATTTTGTGCCAGAGTCCTTCGATAGGGACAAGACAATT
GCACTGATCATGAACTCCTCTGGATCTACTGGTCTGCCTAAAGGTGTCGCTCTGCCTCATAGAACTGCCT
GCGTGAGATTCTCGCATGCCAGAGATCCTATTTTTGGCAATCAAATCATTCCGGATACTGCGATTTTAAG
TGTTGTTCCATTCCATCACGGTTTTGGAATGTTTACTACACTCGGATATTTGATATGTGGATTTCGAGTC
GTCTTAATGTATAGATTTGAAGAAGAGCTGTTTCTGAGGAGCCTTCAGGATTACAAGATTCAAAGTGCGC
TGCTGGTGCCAACCCTATTCTCCTTCTTCGCCAAAAGCACTCTGATTGACAAATACGATTTATCTAATTT
ACACGAAATTGCTTCTGGTGGCGCTCCCCTCTCTAAGGAAGTCGGGGAAGCGGTTGCCAAGAGGTTCCAT
CTGCCAGGTATCAGGCAAGGATATGGGCTCACTGAGACTACATCAGCTATTCTGATTACACCCGAGGGGG
ATGATAAACCGGGCGCGGTCGGTAAAGTTGTTCCATTTTTTGAAGCGAAGGTTGTGGATCTGGATACCGG
GAAAACGCTGGGCGTTAATCAAAGAGGCGAACTGTGTGTGAGAGGTCCTATGATTATGTCCGGTTATGTA
AACAATCCGGAAGCGACCAACGCCTTGATTGACAAGGATGGATGACTGCAGAGCTTTCGTTCGTATCATC
GGTTTCGACAACGTTCGTCAAGTTCAATGCATCAGTTTCATTGCGCACACACCAGAATCCTACTGAGTTC
GAGTATTATGGCATTGGGAAACATGTTTTTCTTGTACCATTTGTTGTGCTTGTAATTTACTGTGTTTTTT
ATTCGGTTTTCGCTATCGAACTGTGAAATGGAAATGGATGGAGAAGAGTTAATGAATGATATGGTCCTTT
TGTTCATTCTCAAATTAATATTATTTGTTTTTTCTCTTATTTGTTGTGTGTTGAATTTGAAAATATAAGA
GATATGCAAACATTTTGTTTTGAGTAAAAATGTGTCAAATCGTGGCCTCTAATGACCGAAGTTAATATGA
GGAGTAAAACACTTGTAGTTGTACCATTATGCTTATTCACTAGGCAACAAATATATTTTCAGACCTAGAA
AAGCTGCAAATGTTACTGAATACAAGTATGTCCTCTTGTGTTTTAGACATTTATGAACTTTCCTTTATGT
AATTTTCCAGAATCCTTGTCAGATTCTAATCATTGCTTTATAATTATAGTTATACTCATGGATTTGTAGT
TGAGTATGAAAATATTTTTTAATGCATTTTATGACTTGCCAATTGATTGACAACATGCATCAAGCTTGGC
ACTGGCCGTCGTTTTACAACGTCGTGACTGGGAAAACCCTGGCGTTACCCAACTTAATCGCCTTGCAGCA
CATCCCCCTTTCGCCAGCTGGCGTAATAGCGAAGAGGCCCGCACCGATCGCCCTTCCCAACAGTTGCGCA
GCCTGAATGGCGAATGCTAGAGCAGCTTGAGCTTGGATCAGATTGTCGTTTCCCGCCTTCAGTTTAAACT
ATCAGTGTTTGACAGGATATATTGGCGGGTAAACCTAAGAGAAAAGAGCGTTTATTAGAATAACGGATAT
TTAAAAGGGCGTGAAAAGGTTTATCCGTTCGTCCATTTGTATGTGCATGCCAACCACAGGGTTCCCCTCG
GGATCAAAGTACTTTGATCCAACCCCTCCGCTGCTATAGTGCAGTCGGCTTCTGACGTTCAGTGCAGCCG
TCTTCTGAAAACGACATGTCGCACAAGTCCTAAGTTACGCGACAGGCTGCCGCCCTGCCCTTTTCCTGGC
GTTTTCTTGTCGCGTGTTTTAGTCGCATAAAGTAGAATACTTGCGACTAGAACCGGAGACATTACGCCAT
GAACAAGAGCGCCGCCGCTGGCCTGCTGGGCTATGCCCGCGTCAGCACCGACGACCAGGACTTGACCAAC
CAACGGGCCGAACTGCACGCGGCCGGCTGCACCAAGCTGTTTTCCGAGAAGATCACCGGCACCAGGCGCG
ACCGCCCGGAGCTGGCCAGGATGCTTGACCACCTACGCCCTGGCGACGTTGTGACAGTGACCAGGCTAGA
CCGCCTGGCCCGCAGCACCCGCGACCTACTGGACATTGCCGAGCGCATCCAGGAGGCCGGCGCGGGCCTG
CGTAGCCTGGCAGAGCCGTGGGCCGACACCACCACGCCGGCCGGCCGCATGGTGTTGACCGTGTTCGCCG
GCATTGCCGAGTTCGAGCGTTCCCTAATCATCGACCGCACCCGGAGCGGGCGCGAGGCCGCCAAGGCCCG
AGGCGTGAAGTTTGGCCCCCGCCCTACCCTCACCCCGGCACAGATCGCGCACGCCCGCGAGCTGATCGAC
CAGGAAGGCCGCACCGTGAAAGAGGCGGCTGCACTGCTTGGCGTGCATCGCTCGACCCTGTACCGCGCAC
TTGAGCGCAGCGAGGAAGTGACGCCCACCGAGGCCAGGCGGCGCGGTGCCTTCCGTGAGGACGCATTGAC
CGAGGCCGACGCCCTGGCGGCCGCCGAGAATGAACGCCAAGAGGAACAAGCATGAAACCGCACCAGGACG
GCCAGGACGAACCGTTTTTCATTACCGAAGAGATCGAGGCGGAGATGATCGCGGCCGGGTACGTGTTCGA
GCCGCCCGCGCACGTCTCAACCGTGCGGCTGCATGAAATCCTGGCCGGTTTGTCTGATGCCAAGCTGGCG
GCCTGGCCGGCCAGCTTGGCCGCTGAAGAAACCGAGCGCCGCCGTCTAAAAAGGTGATGTGTATTTGAGT
AAAACAGCTTGCGTCATGCGGTCGCTGCGTATATGATGCGATGAGTAAATAAACAAATACGCAAGGGGAA
CGCATGAAGGTTATCGCTGTACTTAACCAGAAAGGCGGGTCAGGCAAGACGACCATCGCAACCCATCTAG
CCCGCGCCCTGCAACTCGCCGGGGCCGATGTTCTGTTAGTCGATTCCGATCCCCAGGGCAGTGCCCGCGA
TTGGGCGGCCGTGCGGGAAGATCAACCGCTAACCGTTGTCGGCATCGACCGCCCGACGATTGACCGCGAC
GTGAAGGCCATCGGCCGGCGCGACTTCGTAGTGATCGACGGAGCGCCCCAGGCGGCGGACTTGGCTGTGT
CCGCGATCAAGGCAGCCGACTTCGTGCTGATTCCGGTGCAGCCAAGCCCTTACGACATATGGGCCACCGC
CGACCTGGTGGAGCTGGTTAAGCAGCGCATTGAGGTCACGGATGGAAGGCTACAAGCGGCCTTTGTCGTG
TCGCGGGCGATCAAAGGCACGCGCATCGGCGGTGAGGTTGCCGAGGCGCTGGCCGGGTACGAGCTGCCCA
TTCTTGAGTCCCGTATCACGCAGCGCGTGAGCTACCCAGGCACTGCCGCCGCCGGCACAACCGTTCTTGA
ATCAGAACCCGAGGGCGACGCTGCCCGCGAGGTCCAGGCGCTGGCCGCTGAAATTAAATCAAAACTCATT
TGAGTTAATGAGGTAAAGAGAAAATGAGCAAAAGCACAAACACGCTAAGTGCCGGCCGTCCGAGCGCACG
CAGCAGCAAGGCTGCAACGTTGGCCAGCCTGGCAGACACGCCAGCCATGAAGCGGGTCAACTTTCAGTTG
CCGGCGGAGGATCACACCAAGCTGAAGATGTACGCGGTACGCCAAGGCAAGACCATTACCGAGCTGCTAT
CTGAATACATCGCGCAGCTACCAGAGTAAATGAGCAAATGAATAAATGAGTAGATGAATTTTAGCGGCTA
AAGGAGGCGGCATGGAAAATCAAGAACAACCAGGCACCGACGCCGTGGAATGCCCCATGTGTGGAGGAAC
GGGCGGTTGGCCAGGCGTAAGCGGCTGGGTTGTCTGCCGGCCCTGCAATGGCACTGGAACCCCCAAGCCC
GAGGAATCGGCGTGACGGTCGCAAACCATCCGGCCCGGTACAAATCGGCGCGGCGCTGGGTGATGACCTG
GTGGAGAAGTTGAAGGCCGCGCAGGCCGCCCAGCGGCAACGCATCGAGGCAGAAGCACGCCCCGGTGAAT
CGTGGCAAGCGGCCGCTGATCGAATCCGCAAAGAATCCCGGCAACCGCCGGCAGCCGGTGCGCCGTCGAT
TAGGAAGCCGCCCAAGGGCGACGAGCAACCAGATTTTTTCGTTCCGATGCTCTATGACGTGGGCACCCGC
GATAGTCGCAGCATCATGGACGTGGCCGTTTTCCGTCTGTCGAAGCGTGACCGACGAGCTGGCGAGGTGA
TCCGCTACGAGCTTCCAGACGGGCACGTAGAGGTTTCCGCAGGGCCGGCCGGCATGGCCAGTGTGTGGGA
TTACGACCTGGTACTGATGGCGGTTTCCCATCTAACCGAATCCATGAACCGATACCGGGAAGGGAAGGGA
GACAAGCCCGGCCGCGTGTTCCGTCCACACGTTGCGGACGTACTCAAGTTCTGCCGGCGAGCCGATGGCG
GAAAGCAGAAAGACGACCTGGTAGAAACCTGCATTCGGTTAAACACCACGCACGTTGCCATGCAGCGTAC
GAAGAAGGCCAAGAACGGCCGCCTGGTGACGGTATCCGAGGGTGAAGCCTTGATTAGCCGCTACAAGATC
GTAAAGAGCGAAACCGGGCGGCCGGAGTACATCGAGATCGAGCTAGCTGATTGGATGTACCGCGAGATCA
CAGAAGGCAAGAACCCGGACGTGCTGACGGTTCACCCCGATTACTTTTTGATCGATCCCGGCATCGGCCG
TTTTCTCTACCGCCTGGCACGCCGCGCCGCAGGCAAGGCAGAAGCCAGATGGTTGTTCAAGACGATCTAC
GAACGCAGTGGCAGCGCCGGAGAGTTCAAGAAGTTCTGTTTCACCGTGCGCAAGCTGATCGGGTCAAATG
ACCTGCCGGAGTACGATTTGAAGGAGGAGGCGGGGCAGGCTGGCCCGATCCTAGTCATGCGCTACCGCAA
CCTGATCGAGGGCGAAGCATCCGCCGGTTCCTAATGTACGGAGCAGATGCTAGGGCAAATTGCCCTAGCA
GGGGAAAAAGGTCGAAAAGGTCTCTTTCCTGTGGATAGCACGTACATTGGGAACCCAAAGCCGTACATTG
GGAACCGGAACCCGTACATTGGGAACCCAAAGCCGTACATTGGGAACCGGTCACACATGTAAGTGACTGA
TATAAAAGAGAAAAAAGGCGATTTTTCCGCCTAAAACTCTTTAAAACT
