>Addgene plasmid #65857 | JW771 | addgene partial sequence | sequence record 125241 | E9-term-R  5'-GTAGGATTCTGGTGTGTGCG-3'
TTGAACTTGACGAACGTTGTCGAAACCGATGATACGAACGAAAGCTCTGCAGTCATCCATCCTTGTCAAT
CAAGGCGTTGGTCGCTTCCGGATTGTTTACATAACCGGACATAATCATAGGACCTCTCACACACAGTTCG
CCTCTTTGATTAACGCCCAGCGTTTTCCCGGTATCCAGATCCACAACCTTCGCTTCAAAAAATGGAACAA
CTTTACCGACCGCGCCCGGTTTATCATCCCCCTCGGGTGTAATCAGAATAGCTGATGTAGTCTCAGTGAG
CCCATATCCT
