>Addgene plasmid #65857 | JW771 | addgene partial sequence | sequence record 125242 | 35S-promoter 5'-CTATCCTTCGCAAGACCCTTC-3'
AAGTTCATTTCATTTGGAGAGAACACGGGGGACGAGCTCGGTACCCGGGATCCAACAAATCGACTACTCG
AGCTTCTCGA
