>Addgene plasmid #65857 | JW771 | addgene partial sequence | sequence record 126575 | RB-F1 5'-ggataaaccttttcacgccc-3'
TCTAATAAACGCTCTTTTCTCTTAGGTTTACCCGCCAATATATCCTGTCAAACACTGATAGTTTAAACTG
AAGGCGGGAAACGACAATCTGATCCAAGCTCAAGCTGCTCTAGCATTCGCCATTCAGGCTGCGCAACTGT
TGGGAAGGGCGATCGGTGCGGGCCTCTTCGCTATTACGCCAGCTGGCGAAAGGGGGATGTGCTGCAAGGC
GATTAAGTTGGGTAACGCCAGGGTTTTCCCAGTCACGACGTTGTAAAACGACGGCCAGTGCCAAGCTTGA
TGCATGTTGTCAATCAATTGGCAAGTCATAAAATGCATTAAAAAATATTTTCATACTCAACTACAAATCC
ATGAGTATAACTATAATTATAAAGCAATGATTAGAATCTGACAAGGATTCTGGAAAATTACATAAAGGAA
AGTTCATAAATGTCTAAAACACAAGAGGACATACTTGTATTCAGTAACATTTGCAGCTTTTCTAGGTCTG
AAAATATATTTGTTGCCTAGTGAATAAGCATAATGGTACAACTACAAGTGTTTTACTCCTCATATTAACT
TCGGTCATTAGAGGCCACGATTTGACACATTTTTACTCAAAACAAAATGTTTGCATATCTCTTATAATTT
CAAATTCAACACACAACAAATAAGAGAAAAAACAAATAATATTAATTTGAGAATGAACAAAAGGACCATA
TCATTCATTAACTCTTCTCCATCCATTTCCATTTCACAGTTCGATAGCGAAAACCGAATAAAAAACACAG
TAAATTACAAGCACAACAAATGGTACAAGAAAAACAGTTTTCCCAATGCCATAATACTCAAACTCAGTAG
GATTCTGGTGTGTGCGCAATGAAACTGATGCATTGAACTTGACGAACGTTGTCGAAACCGATGATACGAA
CGAAAGCTCTGCAGTCATCCATCCTTGTCAATCAAGGCGTTGGTCGCTTCCGGATTGTTTACATAACCGG
ACATAATCATAGGACCTCTCACACACAGTTCGCCTCTTTGATTAACGCCCAGCGTTTT
