>Addgene plasmid #65857 | JW771 | addgene partial sequence | sequence record 126583 | Neo-R 5'-GCCCAGTCATAGCCGAATAG-3'
GGAGAACCTGCGTGCAATCCATCTTGTTCAATCCCCATGGTCGATCGACAGATCTGCGAAAGCTCGAGTG
CAGATTATTTGGATTGAGAGTGAATATGAGACTCTAATTGGATACCGAGGGGAATTTATGGAACGTCAGT
GGAGCATTTTTGACAAGAAATATTTGCTAGCTGATAGTGACCTTAGGCGACTTTTGAACGCGCAATAATG
GTTTCTGACGTATGTGCTTAGCTCATTAAACTCCAGAAACCCGCGGCTGAGTGGCTCCTTCAACGTTGCG
GTTCTGTCAGTTCCAAACGTAAAACGGCTTGTCCCGCGTCATCGGCGGGGGTCATAACGTGACTCCCTTA
ATTCTCCGCTCATGATCAGATTGTCGTTTCCCGCCTTCAGTTTAAACTATCAGTGCCACCATGTTGGCAA
GCTGCTCTAGCCAATACGCAAACCGCCTCTCCCCGCGCGTTGGCCGATTCATTAATGCAGCTGGCACGAC
AGGTTTCCCGACTGGAAAGCGGGCAGTGAGCGCAACGCAATTAATGTGAGTTAGCTCACTCATTAGGCAC
CCCAGGCTTTACACTTTATGCTTCCGGCTCGTATGTTGTGTGGAATTGTGAGCGGATAACAATTTCACAC
AGGAAACAGCTATGACATGATTACGAATTCGGTCCCCAGATTAGCCTTTTCAATTTCAGAAAGAATGCTA
ACCCACAGATGGTTAGAGAGGCTTACGCAGCAGGTCTCATCAAGACGATCTACCCGAGCAATAATCTCCA
GGAAATCAAATACCTTCCCAAGAAGGTTAAAGATGCAGTCAAAAGATTCAGGACTAACTGCATCAAGAAC
ACAGAGAAAGATATATTTCTCAAGATCAGAAGTACTATTCCAGTATGGACGATTCAAGGCTTGCTTCACA
AACCAAGGCAAGTAATAGAGATTGGAGTCTCTAAAAAGGTAGTTCCCACTGAATCAAAGGCCATGGAGTC
AAAGATTCAAATAGAGGACCTAACAGAACTCGCCGTAAAGACTGGCGAACAGTTCATACAGAGTCTCTTA
CGACTCAATGACAAGAAGAAAA
