>Addgene plasmid #65857 | JW771 | addgene partial sequence | sequence record 126585 | ffLuc-R 5'-TCATAGAACTGCCTGCGTGA-3'
TCCTATTTTTGGCAATCAAATCATTCCGGATACTGCGATTTTAAGTGTTGTTCCATTCCATCACGGTTTT
GGAATGTTTACTACACTCGGATATTTGATATGTGGATTTCGAGTCGTCTTAATGTATAGATTTGAAGAAG
AGCTGTTTCTGAGGAGCCTTCAGGATTACAAGATTCAAAGTGCGCTGCTGGTGCCAACCCTATTCTCCTT
CTTCGCCAAAAGCACTCTGATTGACAAATACGATTTATCTAATTTACACGAAATTGCTTCTGGTGGCGCT
CCCCTCTCTAAGGAAGTCGGGGAAGCGGTTGCCAAGAGGTTCCATCTGCCAGGTATCAGGCAAGGATATG
GGCTCACTGAGACTACATCAGCTATTCTGATTACACCCGAGGGGGATGATAAACCGGGCGCGGTCGGTAA
AGTTGTTCCATTTTTTGAAGCGAAGGTTGTGGATCTGGATACCGGGAAAACGCTGGGCGTTAATCAAAGA
GGCGAACTGTGTGTGAGAGGTCCTATGATTATGTCCGGTTATGTAAACAATCCGGAAGCGACCAACGCCT
TGATTGACAAGGATGGATGACTGCAGAGCTTTCGTTCGTATCATCGGTTTCGACAACGTTCGTCAAGTTC
AATGCATCAGTTTCATTGCGCACACACCAGAATCCTACTGAGTTTGAGTATTATGGCATTGGGAAAACTG
TTTTTCTTGTACCATTTGTTGTGCTTGTAATTTACTGTGTTTTTTATTCGGTTTTCGCTATCGAACTGTG
AAATGGAAATGGATGGAGAAGAGTTAATGAATGATATGGTCCTTTTGTTCATTCTCAAATTAATATTATT
TGTTTTTTCTCTTATTTGTTGTGTGTTGAATTTGAAATTATAAGAGATATGCAAACATTTTGTTTTGAGT
AAAAATGTGTCAAATCGTGGCCTCTAATGACCGAAGTTAATATGAGGAGTAAAACACTTGTAGTTGTACC
ATTATGCTTATTCACTAGGCAACAAATATATTTT
