>Addgene plasmid #65857 | JW771 | addgene partial sequence | sequence record 127130 | Ppyralis-luc-R 5'-CAGCCCATATCGTTTCATAGCTTCT-3'
ATTTCGAAGTACTCAGCGTAAGTGATGTCCACCTCGATATGTGCATCTGTAAAAGCAATTGTTCCAGGAA
CCAGGGCGTATCTCTTCATAGCCTTATGCAGTTGCTCTCCAGCGGTTCCATCTTCCAGCGGATAGAATGG
CGCCGGGCCTTTCTTTATGTTTTTGGCGTCTTCACCTCCGCCAGATGAGCCACCGCCCCGGGACGCGTAC
GAGATCTGGTCGACTACTCGAGCTTCTCGAACTGTGGGTGAGACCAGTTAATT
